Addgene plasmid #236148: EW411 (UTRN-43-5bp spacer-UTRN-14)-H2B-GFP
Purpose: Fluorescent reporter encoding H2B-GFP fusion under control of E1b minimal promoter with the UTRN promoter region encompassing 14 to 67 bp upstream of its transcriptional start site
Depositing lab: Xiaojing Gao. Depositing organization: Stanford University. Publication: Machine-guided dual-objective protein engineering for deimmunization and therapeutic functions. Wolfsberg E, Paul JS, Tycko J, Chen B, Bassik MC, Bintu L, Alizadeh AA, Gao XJ. Cell Syst. 2025 Jul 16;16(7):101299. doi: 10.1016/j.cels.2025.101299. Epub 2025 Jun 3. PubMed 40466641.
Backbone
  Vector backbone: FLP-IN
  Vector type: Mammalian Expression
  Selectable markers: Puromycin
Growth in bacteria
  Bacterial resistance: Ampicillin, 100 μg/mL
  Growth temperature: 37°C
  Growth strain: DH5alpha
  Copy number: High Copy
Gene/Insert
  Gene/Insert name: H2B
  Species: H. sapiens (human)
  Entrez Gene: H2BC11 (a.k.a. H2B/r, H2BFR, H2BJ, HIST1H2BJ)
  Promoter: E1b minimal promoter with the UTRN promoter region
  Tag / fusion protein: EGFP (C terminal on insert)
  Cloning method: Gibson Cloning
Terms and licenses: Academic/Nonprofit Terms; Industry Terms: Not Available to Industry
Depositor comments: See https://benchling.com/s/seq-RkrYXWbiHYe3G05wQr9A?m=slm-i8F3Q2D1ouGv5aa4DNlBfor annotated sequence. Please visit https://doi.org/10.1101/2025.02.24.639918 for bioRxiv preprint.
How to cite: EW411 (UTRN-43-5bp spacer-UTRN-14)-H2B-GFP was a gift from Xiaojing Gao (Addgene plasmid # 236148 ; http://n2t.net/addgene:236148 ; RRID:Addgene_236148)
