[The description below was written by a language model from this plasmid's Addgene catalogue record and pLannotate feature annotations shown in this document.]
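Description:
EW411 (UTRN-43-5bp spacer-UTRN-14)-H2B-GFP is a 7,958 nt mammalian expression reporter plasmid built by Gibson cloning on a backbone the depositor lists as FLP-IN. It is propagated in E. coli through a high-copy ColE1/pUC-type origin with ampicillin selection (AmpR under the bla promoter). It also carries an f1 origin and remnants of a lac promoter/operator and lacZα region. Two fragments matching the bacteriophage lambda portal protein gene are annotated. They are probably stuffer or spacer DNA, but the record does not explain them.

The reporter unit places a segment of the human UTRN promoter, described as the region from 14 to 67 bp upstream of the transcriptional start site, next to an E1b minimal promoter. The annotation detects only a short minimal TATA-box promoter fragment there. The UTRN element itself is not annotated, so its arrangement, which the plasmid name suggests is two sites separated by a 5 bp spacer, cannot be confirmed from the feature table. Downstream lie a Xenopus β-globin 5'-UTR translational enhancer, human histone H2B (H2BC11/HIST1H2BJ) fused at its C terminus to EGFP, and a bGH polyadenylation signal. Because the minimal promoter has low basal activity, nuclear, chromatin-bound green fluorescence should report activation by factors recruited to the UTRN sequence. This fits the associated work on engineered therapeutic proteins, although the record does not name the specific activator.

A second cassette has the SV40 enhancer/early promoter driving a hygromycin resistance gene, followed by a WPRE fragment and the SV40 poly(A) signal. This conflicts with the catalogue entry, which lists puromycin as the selectable marker. No FRT site is annotated despite the backbone name.
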