Features (pLannotate 1.2.2; 22 found; start..end, strand, type, name):
    323..340     +  promoter       minP (fragment): minimal TATA-box promoter with low basal activity
    413..455     +  5'UTR          Xenopus globin 5'-UTR: translational enhancer from the 5'-UTR of the major beta-globin gene of Xenopus laevis
    504..881     +  CDS            H2B: human histone H2B; HIST1H2BJ
    880..896     -  misc_feature   MCS (fragment): pUC18/19 multiple cloning site
    900..1613    +  CDS            EGFP: EGFP is a basic (constitutively fluorescent) green fluorescent protein published in 1996, derived from Aequorea victoria. It is reported to be a rapidly-maturing weak dimer with moderate acid sensitivity.
   1647..1854    +  polyA_signal   bGH poly(A) signal: bovine growth hormone polyadenylation signal
   1892..2221    +  promoter       SV40 promoter: SV40 enhancer and early promoter
   2270..3295    +  CDS            HygR: aminoglycoside phosphotransferase from E. coli; aph(4)-Ia; confers resistance to hygromycin
   3302..3408    +  misc_feature   WPRE (fragment): woodchuck hepatitis virus posttranscriptional regulatory element
   3417..3538    +  polyA_signal   SV40 poly(A) signal: SV40 polyadenylation signal
   3556..3648    +  ncRNA          G-CSF SLDE: Accession: RF00183 - G-CSF factor stem-loop destabilising element (SLDE)
   4345..4812    +  CDS            B (fragment): PORTL_LAMBD - Experimental evidence at protein level: Swiss-Prot protein existence level 1. Forms the portal vertex of the capsid (PubMed:6228056, PubMed:6232391). This portal plays critical roles in head assembly, genome packaging, neck/tail attachment, and genome ejection (Probable). The portal protein multimerizes as a single ring-shaped homododecamer arranged around a central channel (PubMed:6232391). Binds to the terminase subunits to form the packaging machine (PubMed:7799432). From Escherichia phage lambda (Bacteriophage lambda).
   4850..4866    -  protein_bind   lac operator: The lac repressor binds to the lac operator to inhibit transcription in E. coli. This inhibition can be relieved by adding lactose or isopropyl-β-D-thiogalactopyranoside (IPTG). lac repressor encoded by lacI
   4874..4904    -  promoter       lac promoter: promoter for the E. coli lac operon
   4919..4940    -  protein_bind   CAP binding site: CAP binding activates transcription in the presence of cAMP. E. coli catabolite activator protein
   4953..5045    -  CDS            lacI (fragment): lac repressor; lacI; The lac repressor binds to the lac operator to inhibit transcription in E. coli. This inhibition can be relieved by adding lactose or isopropyl-β-D-thiogalactopyranoside (IPTG).
   5228..5816    -  rep_origin     ori: high-copy-number ColE1/pMB1/pBR322/pUC origin of replication
   5987..6847    -  CDS            AmpR: β-lactamase; bla; confers resistance to ampicillin, carbenicillin, and related antibiotics
   6848..6952    -  promoter       AmpR promoter: bla
   7005..7433    -  rep_origin     f1 ori (sequence partly withheld): f1 bacteriophage origin of replication; arrow indicates direction of (+) strand synthesis
   7438..7593    -  CDS            lacZα (fragment): LacZα fragment of β-galactosidase; lacZ fragment
   7595..7714    +  CDS            B (fragment): PORTL_LAMBD - Experimental evidence at protein level: Swiss-Prot protein existence level 1. Forms the portal vertex of the capsid (PubMed:6228056, PubMed:6232391). This portal plays critical roles in head assembly, genome packaging, neck/tail attachment, and genome ejection (Probable). The portal protein multimerizes as a single ring-shaped homododecamer arranged around a central channel (PubMed:6232391). Binds to the terminase subunits to form the packaging machine (PubMed:7799432). From Escherichia phage lambda (Bacteriophage lambda).
>Addgene plasmid #236148 | EW411 (UTRN-43-5bp spacer-UTRN-14)-H2B-GFP | addgene full sequence | sequence record 468443 | Addgene NGS Result
GAGGGACAGCCCCCCCCCAAAGCCCCCAGGGATGTAATTACGTCCCTCCCCCGCTAGGGGGCAGCAGCGA
GCCGCCCGGGGCTCCGCTCCGGTCCGGCGCTCCCCCCGCATCCCAGAGCCGGCAGCGTGCGGGGACAGCC
CGGGCACGGGGAAGGTGGCACGGGATCGCTTTCCTCTGAACGCTTCTCGCTGCTCTTTGAGCCTGCAGAC
ACCTGGGGGGATACGGGGAAAAGGCCTCCACGGCCACAATTGACGATTGAGTGGCAGGCCCGCAGCGGGG
AGGAGGAGGAGGAGCCGCCGAAGGAGCGAGCCTCTATCAGTCTAGAGGGTATATAATGGATCCCATCGCG
TCTCAGCCTCACTTTGAGCTCCTCCACACGAATTCCCCGATACCGTCGATTCAAGGAGCTTGCTTGTTCT
TTTTGCAGAAGCTCAGAATAAACGCTCAACTTTGGCAGATCTACCAAGCTTGGTACCGAGCTCGGATCCA
ACTCGAGGCCACCATGCCAGAGCCAGCGAAGTCTGCTCCCGCCCCGAAAAAGGGCTCCAAGAAGGCGGTG
ACTAAGGCGCAGAAGAAAGGCGGCAAGAAGCGCAAGCGCAGCCGCAAGGAGAGCTATTCCATCTATGTGT
ACAAGGTTCTGAAGCAGGTCCACCCTGACACCGGCATTTCGTCCAAGGCCATGGGCATCATGAATTCGTT
TGTGAACGACATTTTCGAGCGCATCGCAGGTGAGGCTTCCCGCCTGGCGCATTACAACAAGCGCTCGACC
ATCACCTCCAGGGAGATCCAGACGGCCGTGCGCCTGCTGCTGCCTGGGGAGTTGGCCAAGCACGCCGTGT
CCGAGGGTACTAAGGCCATCACCAAGTACACCAGCGCTAAGGATCCCCGGGTACCGGTCGTCTCAAAGGG
CGAGGAACTTTTTACGGGCGTTGTTCCGATCCTCGTCGAATTGGACGGGGACGTTAATGGGCATAAATTC
TCAGTTAGTGGTGAGGGTGAGGGGGACGCGACATATGGGAAACTTACGCTGAAGTTCATATGTACCACCG
GAAAATTGCCAGTGCCGTGGCCTACTCTCGTCACCACCCTGACATATGGTGTTCAGTGTTTTAGCCGGTA
TCCAGACCATATGAAACAGCACGATTTTTTTAAATCCGCTATGCCTGAAGGTTACGTACAGGAGCGAACG
ATATTTTTTAAAGACGACGGAAACTACAAAACTAGAGCCGAGGTAAAATTCGAGGGTGACACTCTCGTGA
ACCGGATCGAACTGAAGGGCATAGATTTTAAGGAGGATGGCAATATACTGGGCCACAAGCTCGAATACAA
CTATAATTCTCATAATGTCTATATCATGGCGGACAAACAGAAAAACGGCATCAAGGTAAACTTTAAAATC
CGACACAATATTGAGGACGGCTCTGTCCAGCTTGCGGACCATTACCAACAGAACACGCCGATAGGGGATG
GTCCAGTACTTCTCCCTGATAATCACTATTTGTCTACTCAGTCAGCTCTTAGCAAGGACCCAAACGAAAA
ACGGGATCACATGGTCCTTCTTGAGTTCGTCACTGCGGCTGGGATAACACTCGGGATGGACGAACTGTAT
AAGTAGCTAGCGAATTCGAATTTAAATCGGCCTCGACTGTGCCTTCTAGTTGCCAGCCATCTGTTGTTTG
CCCCTCCCCCGTGCCTTCCTTGACCCTGGAAGGTGCCACTCCCACTGTCCTTTCCTAATAAAATGAGGAA
ATTGCATCGCATTGTCTGAGTAGGTGTCATTCTATTCTGGGGGGTGGGGTGGGGCAGGACAGCAAGGGGG
AGGATTGGGAAGACAATAGCAGGCATGCTGGGGACGCGGCCGCAATTTAACGCGAATTAATTCTGTGGAA
TGTGTGTCAGTTAGGGTGTGGAAAGTCCCCAGGCTCCCCAGCAGGCAGAAGTATGCAAAGCATGCATCTC
AATTAGTCAGCAACCAGGTGTGGAAAGTCCCCAGGCTCCCCAGCAGGCAGAAGTATGCAAAGCATGCATC
TCAATTAGTCAGCAACCATAGTCCCGCCCCTAACTCCGCCCATCCCGCCCCTAACTCCGCCCAGTTCCGC
CCATTCTCCGCCCCATGGCTGACTAATTTTTTTTATTTATGCAGAGGCCGAGGCCGCCTCTGCCTCTGAG
CTATTCCAGAAGTAGTGAGGAGGCTTTTTTGGAGGCCTAGGCTTTTGCAAAAAGCTCCCGGGAGCTTGTA
TATCCATTTTCGGATCTGATCAGCACGTGATGAAAAAGCCTGAACTCACCGCGACGTCTGTCGAGAAGTT
TCTGATCGAAAAGTTCGACAGCGTCTCCGACCTGATGCAGCTCTCGGAGGGCGAAGAATCTCGTGCTTTC
AGCTTCGATGTAGGAGGGCGTGGATATGTCCTGCGGGTAAATAGCTGCGCCGATGGTTTCTACAAAGATC
GTTATGTTTATCGGCACTTTGCATCGGCCGCGCTCCCGATTCCGGAAGTGCTTGACATTGGGGAATTCAG
CGAGAGCCTGACCTATTGCATCTCCCGCCGTGCACAGGGTGTCACGTTGCAAGACCTGCCTGAAACCGAA
CTGCCCGCTGTTCTGCAGCCGGTCGCGGAGGCCATGGATGCGATCGCTGCGGCCGATCTTAGCCAGACGA
GCGGGTTCGGCCCATTCGGACCGCAAGGAATCGGTCAATACACTACATGGCGTGATTTCATATGCGCGAT
TGCTGATCCCCATGTGTATCACTGGCAAACTGTGATGGACGACACCGTCAGTGCGTCCGTCGCGCAGGCT
CTCGATGAGCTGATGCTTTGGGCCGAGGACTGCCCCGAAGTCCGGCACCTCGTGCACGCGGATTTCGGCT
CCAACAATGTCCTGACGGACAATGGCCGCATAACAGCGGTCATTGACTGGAGCGAGGCGATGTTCGGGGA
TTCCCAATACGAGGTCGCCAACATCTTCTTCTGGAGGCCGTGGTTGGCTTGTATGGAGCAGCAGACGCGC
TACTTCGAGCGGAGGCATCCGGAGCTTGCAGGATCGCCGCGGCTCCGGGCGTATATGCTCCGCATTGGTC
TTGACCAACTCTATCAGAGCTTGGTTGACGGCAATTTCGATGATGCAGCTTGGGCGCAGGGTCGATGCGA
CGCAATCGTCCGATCCGGAGCCGGGACTGTCGGGCGTACACAAATCGCCCGCAGAAGCGCGGCCGTCTGG
ACCGATGGCTGTGTAGAAGTACTCGCCGATAGTGGAAACCGACGCCCCAGCACTCGTCCGAGGGCAAAGG
AATAGGTCGACAATCAACCTCTGGATTACAAAATTTGTGAAAGATTGACTGGTATTCTTAACTATGTTGC
TCCTTTTACGCTATGTGGATACGCTGCTTTAATGCCTTTGTATCATGCGTTAACTAAACTTGTTTATTGC
AGCTTATAATGGTTACAAATAAAGCAATAGCATCACAAATTTCACAAATAAAGCATTTTTTTCACTGCAT
TCTAGTTGTGGTTTGTCCAAACTCATCAATGTATCTTATCATGTCTGGAATTGACTCAAATGATGTCAAT
TAGTCTATCAGAAGCTCATCTGGTCTCCCTTCCGGGGGACAAGACATCCCTGTTTAATATTTAAACAGCA
GTGTTCCCAAACTGGGTTCTTATATCCCTTGCTCTGGTCAACCAGGTTGCAGGGTTTCCTGTCCTCACAG
GAACGAAGTCCCTAAAGAAACAGTGGCAGCCAGGTTTAGCCCCGGAATTGACTGGATTCCTTTTTTAGGG
CCCATTGGTATGGCTTTTTCCCCGTATCCCCCCAGGTGTCTGCAGGCTCAAAGAGCAGCGAGAAGCGTTC
AGAGGAAAGCGATCCCGTGCCACCTTCCCCGTGCCCGGGCTGTCCCCGCACGCTGCCGGCTCGGGGATGC
GGGGGGAGCGCCGGACCGGAGCGGAGCCCCGGGCGGCTCGCTGCTGCCCCCTAGCGGGGGAGGGACGTAA
TTACATCCCTGGGGGCTTTGGGGGGGGGCTGTCCCTGATATCTATAACAAGAAAATATATATATAATAAG
TTATCACGTAAGTAGAACATGAAATAACAATATAATTATCGTATGAGTTAAATCTTAAAAGTCACGTAAA
AGATAATCATGCGTCATTTTGACTCACGCGGTCGTTATAGTTCAAAATCAGTGACACTTACCGCATTGAC
AAGCACGCCTCACGGGAGCTCCAAGCGGCGACTGAGATGTCCTAAATGCACAGCGACGGATTCGCGCTAT
TTAGAAAGAGAGAGCAATATTTCAAGAATGCATGCGTCAATTTTACGCAGACTATCTTTCTAGGGTTAAT
CTAGCTGCATCAGGATCATATCGTCGGGTCTTTTTTCCGGCTCAGTCATCGCCCAAGCTGGCGCTATCTG
GGCATCGGGGAGGAAGAAGCCCGTGCCTTTTCCCGCGAGGTTGAAGCGGCATGGAAAGAGTTTGCCGAGG
ATGACTGCTGCTGCATTGACGTTGAGCGAAAACGCACGTTTACCATGATGATTCGGGAAGGTGTGGCCAT
GCACGCCTTTAACGGTGAACTGTTCGTTCAGGCCACCTGGGATACCAGTTCGTCGCGGCTTTTCCGGACA
CAGTTCCGGATGGTCAGCCCGAAGCGCATCAGCAACCCGAACAATACCGGCGACAGCCGGAACTGCCGTG
CCGGTGTGCAGATTAATGACAGCGGTGCGGCGCTGGGATATTACGTCAGCGAGGACGGGTATCCTGGCTG
GATGCCGCAGAAATGGACATGGATACCCCGTGAGTTACCCGGCGGGCGCGCTTGGCGTAATCATGGTCAT
AGCTGTTTCCTGTGTGAAATTGTTATCCGCTCACAATTCCACACAACATACGAGCCGGAAGCATAAAGTG
TAAAGCCTGGGGTGCCTAATGAGTGAGCTAACTCACATTAATTGCGTTGCGCTCACTGCCCGCTTTCCAG
TCGGGAAACCTGTCGTGCCAGCTGCATTAATGAATCGGCCAACGCGCGGGGAGAGGCGGTTTGCGTATTG
GGCGCTCTTCCGCTTCCTCGCTCACTGACTCGCTGCGCTCGGTCGTTCGGCTGCGGCGAGCGGTATCAGC
TCACTCAAAGGCGGTAATACGGTTATCCACAGAATCAGGGGATAACGCAGGAAAGAACATGTGAGCAAAA
GGCCAGCAAAAGGCCAGGAACCGTAAAAAGGCCGCGTTGCTGGCGTTTTTCCATAGGCTCCGCCCCCCTG
ACGAGCATCACAAAAATCGACGCTCAAGTCAGAGGTGGCGAAACCCGACAGGACTATAAAGATACCAGGC
GTTTCCCCCTGGAAGCTCCCTCGTGCGCTCTCCTGTTCCGACCCTGCCGCTTACCGGATACCTGTCCGCC
TTTCTCCCTTCGGGAAGCGTGGCGCTTTCTCATAGCTCACGCTGTAGGTATCTCAGTTCGGTGTAGGTCG
TTCGCTCCAAGCTGGGCTGTGTGCACGAACCCCCCGTTCAGCCCGACCGCTGCGCCTTATCCGGTAACTA
TCGTCTTGAGTCCAACCCGGTAAGACACGACTTATCGCCACTGGCAGCAGCCACTGGTAACAGGATTAGC
AGAGCGAGGTATGTAGGCGGTGCTACAGAGTTCTTGAAGTGGTGGCCTAACTACGGCTACACTAGAAGAA
CAGTATTTGGTATCTGCGCTCTGCTGAAGCCAGTTACCTTCGGAAAAAGAGTTGGTAGCTCTTGATCCGG
CAAACAAACCACCGCTGGTAGCGGTGGTTTTTTTGTTTGCAAGCAGCAGATTACGCGCAGAAAAAAAGGA
TCTCAAGAAGATCCTTTGATCTTTTCTACGGGGTCTGACGCTCAGTGGAACGAAAACTCACGTTAAGGGA
TTTTGGTCATGAGATTATCAAAAAGGATCTTCACCTAGATCCTTTTAAATTAAAAATGAAGTTTTAAATC
AATCTAAAGTATATATGAGTAAACTTGGTCTGACAGTTACCAATGCTTAATCAGTGAGGCACCTATCTCA
GCGATCTGTCTATTTCGTTCATCCATAGTTGCCTGACTCCCCGTCGTGTAGATAACTACGATACGGGAGG
GCTTACCATCTGGCCCCAGTGCTGCAATGATACCGCGAGACCCACGCTCACCGGCTCCAGATTTATCAGC
AATAAACCAGCCAGCCGGAAGGGCCGAGCGCAGAAGTGGTCCTGCAACTTTATCCGCCTCCATCCAGTCT
ATTAATTGTTGCCGGGAAGCTAGAGTAAGTAGTTCGCCAGTTAATAGTTTGCGCAACGTTGTTGCCATTG
CTACAGGCATCGTGGTGTCACGCTCGTCGTTTGGTATGGCTTCATTCAGCTCCGGTTCCCAACGATCAAG
GCGAGTTACATGATCCCCCATGTTGTGCAAAAAAGCGGTTAGCTCCTTCGGTCCTCCGATCGTTGTCAGA
AGTAAGTTGGCCGCAGTGTTATCACTCATGGTTATGGCAGCACTGCATAATTCTCTTACTGTCATGCCAT
CCGTAAGATGCTTTTCTGTGACTGGTGAGTACTCAACCAAGTCATTCTGAGAATAGTGTATGCGGCGACC
GAGTTGCTCTTGCCCGGCGTCAATACGGGATAATACCGCGCCACATAGCAGAACTTTAAAAGTGCTCATC
ATTGGAAAACGTTCTTCGGGGCGAAAACTCTCAAGGATCTTACCGCTGTTGAGATCCAGTTCGATGTAAC
CCACTCGTGCACCCAACTGATCTTCAGCATCTTTTACTTTCACCAGCGTTTCTGGGTGAGCAAAAACAGG
AAGGCAAAATGCCGCAAAAAAGGGAATAAGGGCGACACGGAAATGTTGAATACTCATACTCTTCCTTTTT
CAATATTATTGAAGCATTTATCAGGGTTATTGTCTCATGAGCGGATACATATTTGAATGTATTTAGAAAA
ATAAACAAATAGGGGTTCCGCGCACATTTCCCCGAAAAGTGCCACCTAAATTGTAAGCGTTAATATTTTG
TTAAAATTCGCGTTAAATTTTTGTTAAATCAGCTCATTTTTTAACCAATAGGCCGAAATCGGCAAAATCC
CTTATAAATCAAAAGAATAGACCGAGATAGGGT
[37 nt withheld, positions 7104-7140]
AAAGAACGTGGACTCCAACGTCAAAGG
[49 nt withheld, positions 7168-7216]
T
[91 nt withheld, positions 7218-7308]
G
[124 nt withheld, positions 7310-7433]
CCCATTCGCCATTCAGGCTGCGCAACTGTTGGGAAGGGCGATCGGTGCGGGCCTCTTCGCTATTACGCCA
GCTGGCGAAAGGGGGATGTGCTGCAAGGCGATTAAGTTGGGTAACGCCAGGGTTTTCCCAGTCACGACGT
TGTAAAACGACGGCCAGTGAGCGCGCCTCGTTCATTCACGTTTTTGAACCCGTGGAGGACGGGCAGACTC
GCGGTGCAAATGTGTTTTACAGCGTGATGGAGCAGATGAAGATGCTCGACACGCTGCAGAACACGCAGCT
AGATTAACCCTAGAAAGATAATCATATTGTGACGTACGTTAAAGATAATCATGTGTAAAATTGACGCATG
TGTTTTATCGGTCTGTATATCGAGGTTTATTTATTAATTTGAATAGATATTAAGTTTTATTATATTTACA
CTTACATACTAATAATAAATTCAACAAACAATTTATTTATGTTTATTTATTTATTAAAAAAAACAAAAAC
TCAAAATTTCTTCTATAAAGTAACAAAACTTTTAT
